Addgene plasmid #65491: pTre-Tight-luciferase-GFP (467)
Purpose: negative control for expression assays
Depositing lab: Roderic Guigo & Rory Johnson. Depositing organization: Centre for Genomic Regulation (CRG).
Backbone
  Vector backbone: pTre-tight-SV40-luciferase
  Backbone manufacturer: Guigo lab, Addgene plasmid 65489
  Vector type: Mammalian Expression, Luciferase
Growth in bacteria
  Bacterial resistance: Ampicillin, 100 μg/mL
  Growth temperature: 37°C
  Growth strain: DH5alpha
  Copy number: Low Copy
Gene/Insert
  Gene/Insert name: EGFP
  Insert size (bp): 734
  Promoter: tight TRE promoter
  Cloning method: Gibson Cloning
  Sequencing primers: 5′ C328F AGGCGTATCACGAGGCCCTTTCGT; 3′ C328R TATTACCGCCTTTGAGTGAGCTGA
Terms and licenses: Academic/Nonprofit Terms; Industry Terms: Not Available to Industry
Depositor comments: Note: Compared to the provided full plasmid sequence, Addgene's quality control sequencing finds an L27F amino acid residue substitution in the EGFP fluorophore. The depositing laboratory is aware of this residue change, and it does not affect fluorophore function.
How to cite: pTre-Tight-luciferase-GFP (467) was a gift from Roderic Guigo & Rory Johnson (Addgene plasmid # 65491 ; http://n2t.net/addgene:65491 ; RRID:Addgene_65491)
