[The description below was written by a language model from this plasmid's Addgene catalogue record and pLannotate feature annotations shown in this document.]
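Description:
pTre-Tight-luciferase-GFP (467) is a roughly 6.1 kb mammalian expression and luciferase reporter plasmid built by Gibson assembly on the pTre-tight-SV40-luciferase backbone. It is propagated in E. coli using a ColE1/pUC-type origin and selected through the β-lactamase (AmpR) gene under its own bla promoter. The catalogue entry lists the plasmid as low copy, whereas the feature annotation labels the origin as a high-copy type; the record does not resolve this difference.

The plasmid carries two independent mammalian transcription units. In the first, the tight TRE promoter (seven tet operators upstream of a minimal CMV promoter) drives EGFP, so expression depends on a tetracycline-controlled transactivator supplied in the host cell. A short MCS remnant and a T7 promoter lie between the TRE promoter and the coding sequence. Downstream of EGFP the annotation shows a fragment of the human β-globin poly(A) region, then an array of eight MS2 stem loops, which can be bound by the bacteriophage MS2 coat protein for tagging or tethering of the transcript, and finally an SV40 poly(A) signal. In the second unit, the SV40 early promoter constitutively drives the synthetic luc2 firefly luciferase, followed by an SV40 poly(A) element; the record does not state its role, but such a cassette would typically serve as an internal reference for transfection or expression.

The depositors describe the construct as a negative control for expression assays, with EGFP presumably standing in for the test inserts used in related plasmids of the series. Quality-control sequencing found an L27F substitution in EGFP relative to the depositor sequence, which is reported not to affect fluorophore function.
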