Features (pLannotate 1.2.2; 22 found; start..end, strand, type, name):
      4..318     +  promoter       tight TRE promoter: Tet-responsive promoter PTight, consisting of seven tet operator sequences followed by the minimal CMV promoter
    323..350     +  misc_feature   MCS (fragment): pUC18/19 multiple cloning site
    350..368     +  promoter       T7 promoter: promoter for bacteriophage T7 RNA polymerase
    422..1138    +  CDS            EGFP: the original enhanced GFP (Yang et al., 1996) mammalian codon-optimized
   1194..1262    +  polyA_signal   β-globin poly(A) (fragment): human β-globin polyadenylation signal
   1283..1301    +  misc_RNA       MS2 stem loop: stem loop that binds the bacteriophage MS2 coat protein
   1322..1340    +  misc_RNA       MS2 stem loop: stem loop that binds the bacteriophage MS2 coat protein
   1361..1379    +  misc_RNA       MS2 stem loop: stem loop that binds the bacteriophage MS2 coat protein
   1400..1418    +  misc_RNA       MS2 stem loop: stem loop that binds the bacteriophage MS2 coat protein
   1439..1457    +  misc_RNA       MS2 stem loop: stem loop that binds the bacteriophage MS2 coat protein
   1478..1496    +  misc_RNA       MS2 stem loop: stem loop that binds the bacteriophage MS2 coat protein
   1517..1535    +  misc_RNA       MS2 stem loop: stem loop that binds the bacteriophage MS2 coat protein
   1556..1574    +  misc_RNA       MS2 stem loop: stem loop that binds the bacteriophage MS2 coat protein
   1699..1782    +  CDS            large T antigen (fragment): large T antigen from SV40 (simian virus 40)
   1805..1886    +  polyA_signal   SV40 poly(A) signal: SV40 polyadenylation signal
   2068..2656    -  rep_origin     ori: high-copy-number ColE1/pMB1/pBR322/pUC origin of replication
   2827..3687    -  CDS            AmpR: β-lactamase; bla; confers resistance to ampicillin, carbenicillin, and related antibiotics
   3688..3792    -  promoter       AmpR promoter: bla
   3809..4005    +  promoter       SV40 promoter: SV40 early promoter
   4047..5699    +  CDS            luciferase: firefly luciferase synthetic luc2 version of the luciferase gene
   5743..5864    -  polyA_signal   SV40 poly(A) signal: SV40 polyadenylation signal
   5887..5955    -  CDS            large T antigen (fragment): large T antigen from SV40 (simian virus 40)
>Addgene plasmid #65491 | pTre-Tight-luciferase-GFP (467) | depositor full sequence | sequence record 148973 | pTre-Tight-luciferase-GFP (467) sequence 6059 bps
CTCGAGTTTACTCCCTATCAGTGATAGAGAACGTATGTCGAGTTTACTCCCTATCAGTGATAGAGAACGA
TGTCGAGTTTACTCCCTATCAGTGATAGAGAACGTATGTCGAGTTTACTCCCTATCAGTGATAGAGAACG
TATGTCGAGTTTACTCCCTATCAGTGATAGAGAACGTATGTCGAGTTTATCCCTATCAGTGATAGAGAAC
GTATGTCGAGTTTACTCCCTATCAGTGATAGAGAACGTATGTCGAGGTAGGCGTGTACGGTGGGAGGCCT
ATATAAGCAGAGCTCGTTTAGTGAACCGTCAGATCGCCTGGAGAATTCGAGCTCGGTACCCGGGGATCCT
AATACGACTCACTATAGGGAGACCCAAGCTGGCTAGCGTTTAAACTTAAGCTTGGTACCGAGCTCGGATC
CATGGTGAGCAAGGGCGAGGAGCTGTTCACCGGGGTGGTGCCCATCCTGGTCGAGCTGGACGGCGACGTA
AACGGCCACAAGCTCAGCGTGTCCGGCGAGGGCGAGGGCGATGCCACCTACGGCAAGCTGACCCTGAAGT
TCATCTGCACCACCGGCAAGCTGCCCGTGCCCTGGCCCACCCTCGTGACCACCCTGACCTACGGCGTGCA
GTGCTTCAGCCGCTACCCCGACCACATGAAGCAGCACGACTTCTTCAAGTCCGCCATGCCCGAAGGCTAC
GTCCAGGAGCGCACCATCTTCTTCAAGGACGACGGCAACTACAAGACCCGCGCCGAGGTGAAGTTCGAGG
GCGACACCCTGGTGAACCGCATCGAGCTGAAGGGCATCGACTTCAAGGAGGACGGCAACATCCTGGGGCA
CAAGCTGGAGTACAACTACAACAGCCACAACGTCTATATCATGGCCGACAAGCAGAAGAACGGCATCAAG
GTGAGCTTCAAGATCCGCCACAACATCGAGGACGGCAGCGTGCAGCTCGCCGACCACTACCAGCAGAACA
CCCCCATCGGCGACGGCCCCGTGCTGCTGCCCGACAACCACTACCTGAGCACCCAGTCCGCCCTGAGCAA
AGACCCCAACGAGAAGCGCGATCACATGGTCCTGCTGGAGTTCGTGACCGCCGCCGGGATCACTCTCGGC
ATGGACGAGCTGTACAAGGGATCCACTAGTCCAGTGTGGTGGAATTCTGCAGATATCCAGCACAGTGGCG
GCCGCTCGCTNTCTTGCTGTCCAATTTCTATTAAAGGTTCCTTTGTTCCCTAAGTCCAACTACCAAACTG
GGTCTAGCTCTAGCTGTAGAAAACATGAGGATCACCCATGTCTGCTGGACGACTGTAGAAAACATGAGGA
TCACCCATGTCTGCTGTCTAGCTGTAGAAAACATGAGGATCACCCATGTCTGCTGGACGACTGTAGAAAA
CATGAGGATCACCCATGTCTGCTGTCTAGCTGTAGAAAACATGAGGATCACCCATGTCTGCTGGACGACT
GTAGAAAACATGAGGATCACCCATGTCTGCTGTCTAGCTGTAGAAAACATGAGGATCACCCATGTCTGCT
GGACGACTGTAGAAAACATGAGGATCACCCATGTCTGCCGTCTAGAGGGCCCGTTTAAACCCGCTGATCA
GCCTCGACTGTGCCTTCTAGGATCCTCTAGTCAGCTGACGCGTGCTAGCGCGGCCGCATCGATAAGCTTG
TCGACGATATCTCTAGAGGATCATAATCAGCCATACCACATTTGTAGAGGTTTTACTTGCTTTAAAAAAC
CTCCCACACCTCCCCCTGAACCTGAAACATAAAATGAATGCAATTGTTGTTGTTAACTTGTTTATTGCAG
CTTATAATGGTTACAAATAAAGCAATAGCATCACAAATTTCACAAATAAAGCATTTTTTTCACTGCCTCG
AGCTTCCTCGCTCACTGACTCGCTGCGCTCGGTCGTTCGGCTGCGGCGAGCGGTATCAGCTCACTCAAAG
GCGGTAATACGGTTATCCACAGAATCAGGGGATAACGCAGGAAAGAACATGTGAGCAAAAGGCCAGCAAA
AGGCCAGGAACCGTAAAAAGGCCGCGTTGCTGGCGTTTTTCCATAGGCTCCGCCCCCCTGACGAGCATCA
CAAAAATCGACGCTCAAGTCAGAGGTGGCGAAACCCGACAGGACTATAAAGATACCAGGCGTTTCCCCCT
GGAAGCTCCCTCGTGCGCTCTCCTGTTCCGACCCTGCCGCTTACCGGATACCTGTCCGCCTTTCTCCCTT
CGGGAAGCGTGGCGCTTTCTCAATGCTCACGCTGTAGGTATCTCAGTTCGGTGTAGGTCGTTCGCTCCAA
GCTGGGCTGTGTGCACGAACCCCCCGTTCAGCCCGACCGCTGCGCCTTATCCGGTAACTATCGTCTTGAG
TCCAACCCGGTAAGACACGACTTATCGCCACTGGCAGCAGCCACTGGTAACAGGATTAGCAGAGCGAGGT
ATGTAGGCGGTGCTACAGAGTTCTTGAAGTGGTGGCCTAACTACGGCTACACTAGAAGGACAGTATTTGG
TATCTGCGCTCTGCTGAAGCCAGTTACCTTCGGAAAAAGAGTTGGTAGCTCTTGATCCGGCAAACAAACC
ACCGCTGGTAGCGGTGGTTTTTTTGTTTGCAAGCAGCAGATTACGCGCAGAAAAAAAGGATCTCAAGAAG
ATCCTTTGATCTTTTCTACGGGGTCTGACGCTCAGTGGAACGAAAACTCACGTTAAGGGATTTTGGTCAT
GAGATTATCAAAAAGGATCTTCACCTAGATCCTTTTAAATTAAAAATGAAGTTTTAAATCAATCTAAAGT
ATATATGAGTAAACTTGGTCTGACAGTTACCAATGCTTAATCAGTGAGGCACCTATCTCAGCGATCTGTC
TATTTCGTTCATCCATAGTTGCCTGACTCCCCGTCGTGTAGATAACTACGATACGGGAGGGCTTACCATC
TGGCCCCAGTGCTGCAATGATACCGCGAGACCCACGCTCACCGGCTCCAGATTTATCAGCAATAAACCAG
CCAGCCGGAAGGGCCGAGCGCAGAAGTGGTCCTGCAACTTTATCCGCCTCCATCCAGTCTATTAATTGTT
GCCGGGAAGCTAGAGTAAGTAGTTCGCCAGTTAATAGTTTGCGCAACGTTGTTGCCATTGCTACAGGCAT
CGTGGTGTCACGCTCGTCGTTTGGTATGGCTTCATTCAGCTCCGGTTCCCAACGATCAAGGCGAGTTACA
TGATCCCCCATGTTGTGCAAAAAAGCGGTTAGCTCCTTCGGTCCTCCGATCGTTGTCAGAAGTAAGTTGG
CCGCAGTGTTATCACTCATGGTTATGGCAGCACTGCATAATTCTCTTACTGTCATGCCATCCGTAAGATG
CTTTTCTGTGACTGGTGAGTACTCAACCAAGTCATTCTGAGAATAGTGTATGCGGCGACCGAGTTGCTCT
TGCCCGGCGTCAATACGGGATAATACCGCGCCACATAGCAGAACTTTAAAAGTGCTCATCATTGGAAAAC
GTTCTTCGGGGCGAAAACTCTCAAGGATCTTACCGCTGTTGAGATCCAGTTCGATGTAACCCACTCGTGC
ACCCAACTGATCTTCAGCATCTTTTACTTTCACCAGCGTTTCTGGGTGAGCAAAAACAGGAAGGCAAAAT
GCCGCAAAAAAGGGAATAAGGGCGACACGGAAATGTTGAATACTCATACTCTTCCTTTTTCAATATTATT
GAAGCATTTATCAGGGTTATTGTCTCATGAGCGGATACATATTTGAATGTATTTAGAAAAATAAACAAAT
AGGGGTTCCGCGCACATTTCCCAGATCTTGCATCTCAATTAGTCAGCAACCATAGTCCCGCCCCTAACTC
CGCCCATCCCGCCCCTAACTCCGCCCAGTTCCGCCCATTCTCCGCCCCATCGCTGACTAATTTTTTTTAT
TTATGCAGAGGCCGAGGCCGCCTCGGCCTCTGAGCTATTCCAGAAGTAGTGAGGAGGCTTTTTTGGAGGC
CTAGGCTTTTGCAAAAAGCTTAAGCTTGGCAATCCGGTACTGTTGGTAAAGCCACCATGGAAGATGCCAA
AAACATTAAGAAGGGCCCAGCGCCATTCTACCCACTCGAAGACGGGACCGCCGGCGAGCAGCTGCACAAA
GCCATGAAGCGCTACGCCCTGGTGCCCGGCACCATCGCCTTTACCGACGCACATATCGAGGTGGACATTA
CCTACGCCGAGTACTTCGAGATGAGCGTTCGGCTGGCAGAAGCTATGAAGCGCTATGGGCTGAATACAAA
CCATCGGATCGTGGTGTGCAGCGAGAATAGCTTGCAGTTCTTCATGCCCGTGTTGGGTGCCCTGTTCATC
GGTGTGGCTGTGGCCCCAGCTAACGACATCTACAACGAGCGCGAGCTGCTGAACAGCATGGGCATCAGCC
AGCCCACCGTCGTATTCGTGAGCAAGAAAGGGCTGCAAAAGATCCTCAACGTGCAAAAGAAGCTACCGAT
CATACAAAAGATCATCATCATGGATAGCAAGACCGACTACCAGGGCTTCCAAAGCATGTACACCTTCGTG
ACTTCCCATTTGCCACCCGGCTTCAACGAGTACGACTTCGTGCCCGAGAGCTTCGACCGGGACAAAACCA
TCGCCCTGATCATGAACAGTAGTGGCAGTACCGGATTGCCCAAGGGCGTAGCCCTACCGCACCGCACCGC
TTGTGTCCGATTCAGTCATGCCCGCGACCCCATCTTCGGCAACCAGATCATCCCCGACACCGCTATCCTC
AGCGTGGTGCCATTTCACCACGGCTTCGGCATGTTCACCACGCTGGGCTACTTGATCTGCGGCTTTCGGG
TCGTGCTCATGTACCGCTTCGAGGAGGAGCTATTCTTGCGCAGCTTGCAAGACTATAAGATTCAATCTGC
CCTGCTGGTGCCCACACTATTTAGCTTCTTCGCTAAGAGCACTCTCATCGACAAGTACGACCTAAGCAAC
TTGCACGAGATCGCCAGCGGCGGGGCGCCGCTCAGCAAGGAGGTAGGTGAGGCCGTGGCCAAACGCTTCC
ACCTACCAGGCATCCGCCAGGGCTACGGCCTGACAGAAACAACCAGCGCCATTCTGATCACCCCCGAAGG
GGACGACAAGCCTGGCGCAGTAGGCAAGGTGGTGCCCTTCTTCGAGGCTAAGGTGGTGGACTTGGACACC
GGTAAGACACTGGGTGTGAACCAGCGCGGCGAGCTGTGCGTCCGTGGCCCCATGATCATGAGCGGCTACG
TTAACAACCCCGAGGCTACAAACGCTCTCATCGACAAGGACGGCTGGCTGCACAGCGGCGACATCGCCTA
CTGGGACGAGGACGAGCACTTCTTCATCGTGGACCGGCTGAAGAGCCTGATCAAATACAAGGGCTACCAG
GTAGCCCCAGCCGAACTGGAGAGCATCCTGCTGCAACACCCCAACATCTTCGACGCCGGGGTCGCCGGCC
TGCCCGACGACGATGCCGGCGAGCTGCCCGCCGCAGTCGTCGTGCTGGAACACGGTAAAACCATGACCGA
GAAGGAGATCGTGGACTATGTGGCCAGCCAGGTTACAACCGCCAAGAAGCTGCGCGGTGGTGTTGTGTTC
GTGGACGAGGTGCCTAAAGGACTGACCGGCAAGTTGGACGCCCGCAAGATCCGCGAGATTCTCATTAAGG
CCAAGAAGGGCGGCAAGATCGCCGTGTAATAATTCTAGAGTCGGGGCGGCCGGCCGCTTCGAGCAGACAT
GATAAGATACATTGATGAGTTTGGACAAACCACAACTAGAATGCAGTGAAAAAAATGCTTTATTTGTGAA
ATTTGTGATGCTATTGCTTTATTTGTAACCATTATAAGCTGCAATAAACAAGTTAACAACAACAATTGCA
TTCATTTTATGTTTCAGGTTCAGGGGGAGGTGTGGGAGGTTTTTTAAAGCAAGTAAAACCTCTACAAATG
TGGTAAAATCGATAAGGATCCGAAAAGTGCCACCTGACGTCTAAGAAACCATTATTATCATGACATTAAC
CTATAAAAATAGGCGTATCACGAGGCCCTTTCGTCTTCA
