>Addgene plasmid #65491 | pTre-Tight-luciferase-GFP (467) | addgene partial sequence | sequence record 150739 | pCEP-fwd 5'-AGAGCTCGTTTAGTGAACCG-3'
CGAGCTCGGTACCCGGGGATCCTAATACGACTCACTATAGGGAGACCCAAGCTGGCTAGCGTTTAAACTT
AAGCTTGGTACCGAGCTCGGATCCATGGTGAGCAAGGGCGAGGAGCTGTTCACCGGGGTGGTGCCCATCC
TGGTCGAGCTGGACGGCGACGTAAACGGCCACAAGTTCAGCGTGTCCGGCGAGGGCGAGGGCGATGCCAC
CTACGGCAAGCTGACCCTGAAGTTCATCTGCACCACCGGCAAGCTGCCCGTGCCCTGGCCCACCCTCGTG
ACCACCCTGACCTACGGCGTGCAGTGCTTCAGCCGCTACCCCGACCACATGAAGCAGCACGACTTCTTCA
AGTCCGCCATGCCCGAAGGCTACGTCCAGGAGCGCACCATCTTCTTCAAGGACGACGGCAACTACAAGAC
CCGCGCCGAGGTGAAGTTCGAGGGCGACACCCTGGTGAACCGCATCGAGCTGAAGGGCATCGACTTCAAG
GAGGACGGCAACATCCTGGGGCACAAGCTGGAGTACAACTACAACAGCCACAACGTCTATATCATGGCCG
ACAAGCAGAAGAACGGCATCAAGGTGAGCTTCAAGATCCGCCACAACATCGAGGACGGCAGCGTGCAGCT
CGCCGACCACTACCAGCAGAACACCCCCATCGGCGACGGCCCCGTGCTGCTGCCCGACAACCACTACCTG
AGCACCCAGTCCGCCCTGAGCAAAGACCCCAACGAGAAGCGCGATCACATGGTCCTGCTGGAGTTCGTGA
CCGCCGCCGGGATCACTCTCGGCATGGACGAGCTGTACAAGGGATCCACTAGTCCAGTGTGGTGGAATTC
TGCAGATATCCAGCACAGTGGCGGCCGCTCGCTTTCTTGCTGTCCAATTTCTATTAAAGGTTCCTTTGTT
CCCTAAGTCCAACTACCAAACTGGGTCTAGCTCTAGCTGTAGAAAACATGAGGATCACCCATGTCTGCTG
GACGACTGTAGAAAACATGAGGATCACCCATGTCTGCTGTCTAGCTGTAGAAAA
