>Addgene plasmid #65491 | pTre-Tight-luciferase-GFP (467) | addgene partial sequence | sequence record 150740 | EBV-rev 5'-GTGGTTTGTCCAAACTCATC-3'
CCGGCCGCCCCGACTCTAGAATTATTACACGGCGATCTTGCCGCCCTTCTTGGCCTTAATGAGAATCTCG
CGGATCTTGCGGGCGTCCAACTTGCCGGTCAGTCCTTTAGGCACCTCGTCCACGAACACAACACCACCGC
GCAGCTTCTTGGCGGTTGTAACCTGGCTGGCCACATAGTCCACGATCTCCTTCTCGGTCATGGTTTTACC
GTGTTCCAGCACGACGACTGCGGCGGGCAGCTCGCCGGCATCGTCGTCGGGCAGGCCGGCGACCCCGGCG
TCGAAGATGTTGGGGTGTTGCAGCAGGATGCTCTCCAGTTCGGCTGGGGCTACCTGGTAGCCCTTGTATT
TGATCAGGCTCTTCAGCCGGTCCACGATGAAGAAGTGCTCGTCCTCGTCCCAGTAGGCGATGTCGCCGCT
GTGCAGCCAGCCGTCCTTGTCGATGAGAGCGTTTGTAGCCTCGGGGTTGTTAACGTAGCCGCTCATGATC
ATGGGGCCACGGACGCACAGCTCGCCGCGCTGGTTCACACCCAGTGTCTTACCGGTGTCCAAGTCCACCA
CCTTAGCCTCGAAGAAGGGCACCACCTTGCCTACTGCGCCAGGCTTGTCGTCCCCTTCGGGGGTGATCAG
AATGGCGCTGGTTGTTTCTGTCAGGCCGTAGCCCTGGCGGATGCCTGGTAGGTGGAAGCGTTTGGCCACG
GCCTCACCTACCTCCTTGCTGAGCGGCGCCCCGCCGCTGGCGATCTCGTGCAAGTTGCTTAGGTCGTACT
TGTCGATGAGAGTGCTCTTAGCGAAGAAGCTAAATAGTGTGGGCACCAGCAGGGCAGATTGAATCTTATA
GTCTTGCAAGCTGCGCAAGAATAGCTCCTCCTCGAAGCGGTACATGAGCACGACCCGAAAGCCGCAGATC
AAGTAGCCCAGCGTGGTGAACATGCCGAAGCCGTGGTGAAATGGCACCACGCTGAGGATAGCGGTGTCGG
GGATGATCTGGTTGCCGAA
